>Addgene plasmid #160816 | pKP999 | addgene full sequence | sequence record 317535 | Addgene NGS Result
ATCGATTCAGCTTTTCAGCCGCCGCCAGAACGTCGTCCGGCTGATGCCTAAATAATTCGCCGCTGCTGTT
TTATCGCCATTAAATTTCTCCAGTGCCTGTTGTGGTGTCAGTAAGCGTGGAGCGGGAGTTTTCGCCGACT
CGCGCGCCAGTTCCGGCAGTAGCAGCTGCAAAAATTGCGGCGTTAAATCCGGCGTCGGTTCCACACTTAA
AAATAGCGCCAGTCGCTCCATCATATTGCGCAGTTCACGAATATTGCCCGGCCAGTCGTAGTGCACCAGC
ACGGTTTCGCTTGCCTGTAATCCCTGGCGTAATGCGGCAGAAAACGGGGTGGAGAGCGCCGCCAGAGACA
CTTTCAAAAAGCTTTCCGCCAGTGGCAGAATATCCGCCACCCGCTCGCGCAGTGGTGGCAATTGCAGACG
CAAAATACTCAGCCGATAAAACAGGTCACGGCGAAACTGCCCTTGCCGCATATCTTCTTCCAGATTGCAG
TGAGTGGCGCTAATGACCCGCACATCCACCGGAACAGGCTGATGCCCGCCGACGCGGGTGACCTCTTTTT
CTTCCAGCACCCGCAGCAGCCGGGTCTGCAACGGCAGCGGCATTTCGCCAATCTCATCGAGAAACAGCGT
ACCTCCGTGGGCGATTTCAAACAGCCCGGCGCGACCGCCGCGTCGCGAGCCGGTAAACGCCCCTTCCTCA
TAGCCAAACAGTTCTGCTTCCAGCAGCGATTCGGCAATCGCCCCGCAGTTGACTGCAACAAACGGATGCG
ACTTTTTGCCCTGTCGCGCATCGTGGCGGGCAAAATATTCCCGATGAATCGCCTGGGCCGCCAGCTCTTT
GCCCGTCCCCGTTTCCCCCTCAATCAACACCGCTGCACTGGAGCGGGCATACAGCAAAATAGTCTGCCGT
ACTTGTTCCATCTGTGGTGATTGACCGAGCATATCGCCCAGCACGTAACGAGTTCTCAGGGCGTTGCGGG
TGGCATCGTGAGTGTTATGGCGTAACGACATGCGCGTCATATCCAGCGCATCGCTGAACGCCTGGCGCAC
GGTGGCGGCGGAATAGATAAAAATTCCGGTCATTCCGGCTTCTTCTGCCAGATCGGTAATCAGCCCCGCG
CCGACCACCGCTTCGGTGCCGTTAGCTTTTAGCTCGTTAATCTGCCCGCGTGCGTCTTCTTCGGTAATGT
AGCTACGTTGATCGAGGCGCAAATTAAAGGTTTTTTGAAACGCCACCAGTGCCGGAATAGTTTCCTGATA
AGTGACAACGCCGATAGAAGAGGTGAGTTTTCCGGCTTTTGCCAGTGCCTGTAACACATCGTAGCCGCTC
GGTTTAATCAAAATAACTGGCACTGACAGGCGGCTTTTCAGGTACGCGCCGTTAGATCCAGCGGCGATGA
TGGCGTCACAGCGTTCGTTTGCCAGTTTCTTGTGGATGTAGGTCACCGCTTTTTCAAAGCCAAGCTGGAT
AGGGGTAATGTTCGCCAGGTGATCAAACTCGAGGCTGATATCGCGAAACAGCTCGAACAGGCGCGTTACA
GATACCGTCCAGATAACCGGTTTGTCGTCATTAAGCCGTGGTGGATGTGCCATAGCGCACCGCAAAGTTA
AGAAACCGAATATTGGGTTTAGTCTTGTTTCATAATTGTTGCAATGAAACGCGGTGAAACATTGCCTGAA
ACGTTAACTGAAACGCATATTTGCGGATTAGTTCATGACTTTATCTCTAACAAATTGAAATTAAACATTT
AATTTTATTAAGGCAATTGTGGCACACCCCTTGCTTTGTCTTTATCAACGCAAATAACAAGTTGATAACA
AGCTAGCAGGAGGAATTCACCATGGACCTGGATCTGGAAGCCAGCGCCGCTGCGCATCCGGTTCGTGTCG
CACAAAAATTACGCGCAGGATAATATCCGATGGCAATGCATCTTAACGAAAACCTCGACGATAACGGCGA
AATGCATGATATCAACGTGACGCCGTTTATCGACGTGATGTTGGTTCTGCTGATTATCTTTATGGTGGCG
GCACCGTTAGCGACGGTAGATGTGAAGGTGAACTTGCCTGCTTCTACCAGCACGCCGCAGCCGCGCCCGG
AAAAACCGGTTTATCTGTCGGTGAAGGCAGACAACTCGATGTTTATCGGTAACGATCCGGTCACCGATGA
AACAATGATTACGGCGTTGAATGCGTTAACCGAAGGCAAGAAAGACACCACCATCTTCTTCCGAGCGGAC
AAAACCGTCGATTACGAGACGTTGATGAAGGTAATGGATACGCTGCATCAGGCGGGTTACCTGAAGATAG
GTCTGGTCGGCGAAGAAACCGCCAAAGCGAAGTAACCATGGTACCCGGGGATCCTCTAGAGTCGACCTGC
AGGCATGCAAGCTTGGCTGTTTTGGCGGATGAGAGAAGATTTTCAGCCTGATACAGATTAAATCAGAACG
CAGAAGCGGTCTGATAAAACAGAATTTGCCTGGCGGCAGTAGCGCGGTGGTCCCACCTGACCCCATGCCG
AACTCAGAAGTGAAACGCCGTAGCGCCGATGGTAGTGTGGGGTCTCCCCATGCGAGAGTAGGGAACTGCC
AGGCATCAAATAAAACGAAAGGCTCAGTCGAAAGACTGGGCCTTTCGTTTTATCTGTTGTTTGTCGGTGA
ACGCTCTCCTGAGTAGGACAAATCCGCCGGGAGCGGATTTGAACGTTGCGAAGCAACGGCCCGGAGGGTG
GCGGGCAGGACGCCCGCCATAAACTGCCAGGCATCAAATTAAGCAGAAGGCCATCCTGACGGATGGCCTT
TTTGCGTTTCTACAAACTCTTTTGTTTATTTTTCTAAATACATTCAAATATGTATCCGCTCATGAGACAA
TAACCCTGATAAATGCTTCAATAATATTGAAAAAGGAAGAGTATGAGTATTCAACATTTCCGTGTCGCCC
TTATTCCCTTTTTTGCGGCATTTTGCCTTCCTGTTTTTGCTCACCCAGAAACGCTGGTGAAAGTAAAAGA
TGCTGAAGATCAGTTGGGTGCACGAGTGGGTTACATCGAACTGGATCTCAACAGCGGTAAGATCCTTGAG
AGTTTTCGCCCCGAAGAACGTTTTCCAATGATGAGCACTTTTAAAGTTCTGCTATGTGGCGCGGTATTAT
CCCGTGTTGACGCCGGGCAAGAGCAACTCGGTCGCCGCATACACTATTCTCAGAATGACTTGGTTGAGTA
CTCACCAGTCACAGAAAAGCATCTTACGGATGGCATGACAGTAAGAGAATTATGCAGTGCTGCCATAACC
ATGAGTGATAACACTGCGGCCAACTTACTTCTGACAACGATCGGAGGACCGAAGGAGCTAACCGCTTTTT
TGCACAACATGGGGGATCATGTAACTCGCCTTGATCGTTGGGAACCGGAGCTGAATGAAGCCATACCAAA
CGACGAGCGTGACACCACGATGCCTGTAGCAATGGCAACAACGTTGCGCAAACTATTAACTGGCGAACTA
CTTACTCTAGCTTCCCGGCAACAATTAATAGACTGGATGGAGGCGGATAAAGTTGCAGGACCACTTCTGC
GCTCGGCCCTTCCGGCTGGCTGGTTTATTGCTGATAAATCTGGAGCCGGTGAGCGTGGGTCTCGCGGTAT
CATTGCAGCACTGGGGCCAGATGGTAAGCCCTCCCGTATCGTAGTTATCTACACGACGGGGAGTCAGGCA
ACTATGGATGAACGAAATAGACAGATCGCTGAGATAGGTGCCTCACTGATTAAGCATTGGTAACTGTCAG
ACCAAGTTTACTCATATATACTTTAGATTGATT
[125 nt withheld, positions 3814-3938]
C
[141 nt withheld, positions 3940-4080]
CCTTTGACGTTGGAGTCCACGTTCTTT
[37 nt withheld, positions 4108-4144]
ACCCTATCTCGGGCTATTCTTTTGATTTATAAGGGATTTTGCCGATTTCGGCCTATTGGTTAAAAAATGA
GCTGATTTAACAAAAATTTAACGCGAATTTTAACAAAATATTAACGTTTACAATTTAAAAGGATCTAGGT
GAAGATCCTTTTTGATAATCTCATGACCAAAATCCCTTAACGTGAGTTTTCGTTCCACTGAGCGTCAGAC
CCCGTAGAAAAGATCAAAGGATCTTCTTGAGATCCTTTTTTTCTGCGCGTAATCTGCTGCTTGCAAACAA
AAAAACCACCGCTACCAGCGGTGGTTTGTTTGCCGGATCAAGAGCTACCAACTCTTTTTCCGAAGGTAAC
TGGCTTCAGCAGAGCGCAGATACCAAATACTGTCCTTCTAGTGTAGCCGTAGTTAGGCCACCACTTCAAG
AACTCTGTAGCACCGCCTACATACCTCGCTCTGCTAATCCTGTTACCAGTGGCTGCTGCCAGTGGCGATA
AGTCGTGTCTTACCGGGTTGGACTCAAGACGATAGTTACCGGATAAGGCGCAGCGGTCGGGCTGAACGGG
GGGTTCGTGCACACAGCCCAGCTTGGAGCGAACGACCTACACCGAACTGAGATACCTACAGCGTGAGCTA
TGAGAAAGCGCCACGCTTCCCGAAGGGAGAAAGGCGGACAGGTATCCGGTAAGCGGCAGGGTCGGAACAG
GAGAGCGCACGAGGGAGCTTCCAGGGGGAAACGCCTGGTATCTTTATAGTCCTGTCGGGTTTCGCCACCT
CTGACTTGAGCGTCGATTTTTGTGATGCTCGTCAGGGGGGCGGAGCCTATGGAAAAACGCCAGCAACGCG
GCCTTTTTACGGTTCCTGGCCTTTTGCTGGCCTTTTGCTCACATGTTCTTTCCTGCGTTATCCCCTGATT
CTGTGGATAACCGTATTACCGCCTTTGAGTGAGCTGATACCGCTCGCCGCAGCCGAACGACCGAGCGCAG
CGAGTCAGTGAGCGAGGAAGCGGAAGAGCGCCTGATGCGGTATTTTCTCCTTACGCATCTGTGCGGTATT
TCACACCGCATAGGGTCATGGCTGCGCCCCGACACCCGCCAACACCCGCTGACGCGCCCTGACGGGCTTG
TCTGCTCCCGGCATCCGCTTACAGACAAGCTGTGACCGTCTCCGGGAGCTGCATGTGTCAGAGGTTTTCA
CCGTCATCACCGAAACGCGCGAGGCAGAAGGAGATGGCGCCCAACAGTCCCCCGGCCACGGGGCCTGCCA
CCATACCCACGCCGAAACAAGCGCTCATGAGCCCGAAGTGGCGAGCCCGATCTTCCCCATCGGTGATGTC
GGCGATATAGGCGCCAGCAACCGCACCTGTGGCGCCGGTGATGCCGGCCACGATGCGTCCGGCGTAGAGG
ATCTGCTCATGTTTGACAGCTTATC
Features (pLannotate 1.2.2; 15 found; start..end, strand, type, name):
     10..1593    -  CDS            prpR: PRPR_ECOLI - Also known as yahP. Experimental evidence at protein level: Swiss-Prot protein existence level 1. Involved in the transcriptional regulation of the propionate catabolism operon. From Escherichia coli (strain K12).
   1845..1910    +  CDS            exbB (fragment): EXBB_ECOLI - Experimental evidence at protein level: Swiss-Prot protein existence level 1. Involved in the TonB-dependent energy-dependent transport of various receptor-bound substrates. Protects ExbD from proteolytic degradation and functionally stabilizes TonB. From Escherichia coli (strain K12).
   1920..2342    +  CDS            exbD: EXBD_ECOLI - Experimental evidence at protein level: Swiss-Prot protein existence level 1. Involved in the TonB-dependent energy-dependent transport of various receptor-bound substrates. From Escherichia coli (strain K12).
   2350..2394    +  misc_feature   MCS (fragment): pUC18/19 multiple cloning site
   2478..2593    +  ncRNA          5S rRNA: Accession: RF00001 - 5S ribosomal RNA
   2597..2683    +  terminator     rrnB T1 terminator: Escherichia coli rrnB; transcription terminator T1 from the E. coli rrnB gene
   2775..2802    +  terminator     rrnB T2 terminator: transcription terminator T2 from the E. coli rrnB gene
   2821..2912    +  promoter       AmpR promoter: bla
   2913..3773    +  CDS            AmpR: β-lactamase; bla; confers resistance to ampicillin, carbenicillin, and related antibiotics
   3815..4195    +  rep_origin     M13 ori (sequence partly withheld): M13 bacteriophage origin of replication; arrow indicates direction of (+) strand synthesis
   4381..4969    +  rep_origin     ori: high-copy-number ColE1/pMB1/pBR322/pUC origin of replication
   5155..5206    -  misc_feature   bom (fragment): basis of mobility region from pBR322
   5322..5361    -  CDS            rop (fragment): Rop protein, which maintains plasmids at low copy number; rop
   5362..5547    -  CDS            TcR (fragment): tetracycline efflux protein; tet; confers resistance to tetracycline
   5557..7       +  promoter       tet promoter (fragment) (across the origin): E. coli promoter for tetracycline efflux protein gene
