[The description below was written by a language model from this plasmid's Addgene catalogue record and pLannotate feature annotations shown in this document.]
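Description:
pKP999 is a bacterial expression plasmid built on the pPro24 backbone for producing the Escherichia coli ExbD protein. The 5,569-nt sequenced record shows a high-copy ColE1/pMB1-type origin for propagation in E. coli and a β-lactamase gene under its own promoter for ampicillin selection. An M13 phage origin is also present, which in principle permits single-stranded DNA production with helper phage. Short remnants of pBR322-derived sequence (fragments of bom, rop, the tetracycline resistance gene and its promoter) are annotated but are not expected to be functional.

The payload is the complete exbD coding sequence, preceded by a short fragment of the 3′ end of exbB. This is consistent with exbD having been cloned together with its native upstream junction from the exbBD operon, although the record lists the cloning sites as unknown. Downstream lie a partial pUC-type multiple cloning site, a 5S rRNA segment and the rrnB T1 and T2 terminators, which stop transcription of the insert. Upstream and in the opposite orientation is prpR, the regulator of the propionate catabolism operon. The promoter itself is not annotated in the feature table, but the divergent prpR gene is the hallmark of the pPro vector series, in which expression is driven from a PrpR-activated, propionate-inducible promoter that allows graded control of expression level. No epitope tags or reporters are annotated.

ExbD is a cytoplasmic membrane protein that acts with ExbB and TonB in energy-dependent transport of receptor-bound substrates across the outer membrane. The plasmid is suited to controlled expression of ExbD, for example in studies of TonB-system interactions and energization.
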