Addgene plasmid #160816: pKP999
Purpose: Expression of ExbD protein
Depositing lab: Kathleen Postle. Depositing organization: Pennsylvania State University. Publication: Cytoplasmic membrane protonmotive force energizes periplasmic interactions between ExbD and TonB. Ollis AA, Manning M, Held KG, Postle K. Mol Microbiol. 2009 Aug;73(3):466-81. doi: 10.1111/j.1365-2958.2009.06785.x. Epub 2009 Jul 16. PubMed 19627500.
Backbone
  Vector backbone: pPro24
  Vector type: Bacterial Expression
Growth in bacteria
  Bacterial resistance: Ampicillin, 100 μg/mL
  Growth temperature: 37°C
  Growth strain: DH5alpha
  Copy number: High Copy
Gene/Insert
  Gene/Insert name: exbD
  Species: Escherichia coli
  Cloning method: Restriction Enzyme; 5′ cloning site Unknown (unknown if destroyed)
Terms and licenses: Academic/Nonprofit Terms; Industry Terms: Not Available to Industry
How to cite: pKP999 was a gift from Kathleen Postle (Addgene plasmid # 160816 ; http://n2t.net/addgene:160816 ; RRID:Addgene_160816)
